>Addgene plasmid #216238 | pSIQ | addgene full sequence | sequence record 430408 | Addgene NGS Result
CTTTCCTGCGTTATCCCCTGATTCTGTGGATAACCGTATTACCGCCTTTGAGTGAGCTGATACCGCTCGC
CGCAGCCGAACGACCGAGCGCAGCGAGTCAGTGAGCGAGGAAGCGGAAGAGCGCCCAATACGCAAACCGC
CTCTCCCCGCGCGTTGGCCGATTCATTAATGCAGCTGGCACGACAGGTTTCCCGACTGGAAAGCGGGCAG
TGAGCGCAACGCAATTAATACGCGTACCGCTAGCCAGGAAGAGTTTGTAGAAACGCAAAAAGGCCATCCG
TCAGGATGGCCTTCTGCTTAGTTTGATGCCTGGCAGTTTATGGCGGGCGTCCTGCCCGCCACCCTCCGGG
CCGTTGCTTCACAACGTTCAAATCCGCTCCCGGCGGATTTGTCCTACTCAGGAGAGCGTTCACCGACAAA
CAACAGATAAAACGAAAGGCCCAGTCTTCCGACTGAGCCTTTCGTTTTATTTGATGCCTGGCAGTTCCCT
ACTCTCGCGTTAACGCTAGCATGGATGTTTTCCCAGTCACGACGTTGTAAAACGACGGCCAGTCTTAACT
GTGGAATGTGTGTCAGTTAGGGTGTGGAAAGTCCCCAGGCTCCCCAGCAGGCAGAAGTATGCAAAGCATG
CATCTCAATTAGTCAGCAACCAGGTGTGGAAAGTCCCCAGGCTCCCCAGCAGGCAGAAGTATGCAAAGCA
TGCATCTCAATTAGTCAGCAACCATAGTCCCGCCCCTAACTCCGCCCATCCCGCCCCTAACTCCGCCCAG
TTCCGCCCATTCTCCGCCCCATGGCTGACTAATTTTTTTTATTTATGCAGAGGCCGAGGCCGCCTCGGCC
TCTGAGCTATTCCAGAAGTAGTGAGGAGGCTTTTTTGGAGGCCTAGGCTTTTGCAAAAAGCTTGCATGCC
TGCAGGTCGGCCGCCACGACCGGTGCCGCCACCATCCCCTGACCCACGCCCCTGACCCCTCACAAGGAGA
CGACCTTCCATGACCGAGTACAAGCCCACGGTGCGCCTCGCCACCCGCGACGACGTCCCCCGGGCCGTAC
GCACCCTCGCCGCCGCGTTCGCCGACTACCCCGCCACGCGCCACACCGTCGACCCGGACCGCCACATCGA
GCGGGTCACCGAGCTGCAAGAACTCTTCCTCACGCGCGTCGGGCTCGACATCGGCAAGGTGTGGGTCGCG
GACGACGGCGCCGCGGTGGCGGTCTGGACCACGCCGGAGAGCGTCGAAGCGGGGGCGGTGTTCGCCGAGA
TCGGCCCGCGCATGGCCGAGTTGAGCGGTTCCCGGCTGGCCGCGCAGCAACAGATGGAAGGCCTCCTGGC
GCCGCACCGGCCCAAGGAGCCCGCGTGGTTCCTGGCCACCGTCGGCGTCTCGCCCGACCACCAGGGCAAG
GGTCTGGGCAGCGCCGTCGTGCTCCCCGGAGTGGAGGCGGCCGAGCGCGCCGGGGTGCCCGCCTTCCTGG
AGACCTCCGCGCCCCGCAACCTCCCCTTCTACGAGCGGCTCGGCTTCACCGTCACCGCCGACGTCGAGGT
GCCCGAAGGACCGCGCACCTGGTGCATGACCCGCAAGCCCGGTGCCTGACGCCCGCCCCACGACCCGCAG
CGCCCGACCGAAAGGAGCGCACGACCCCATGGCTCCGACCGAAGCCACCCGGGGCGGCCCCGCCGACCCC
GCACCCGCCCCCGAGGCCCACCGACTCTAGAGGATCATAATCAGCCATACCACATTTGTAGAGGTTTTAC
TTGCTTTAAAAAACCTCCCACACCTCCCCCTGAACCTGAAACATAAAATGAATGCAATTGTTGTTGTTAA
CTTGTTTATTGCAGCTTATAATGGTTACAAATAAAGCAATAGCATCACAAATTTCACAAATAAAGCATTT
TTTTCACTGCATTCTAGTTGTGGTTTGTCCAAACTCATCAATGTATCTTATCATGTCTGGATCCTCGTTA
AGCTCGGGCCCCAAATAATGATTTTATTTTGACTGATAGTGACCTGTTCGTTGCAACAAATTGATGAGCA
ATGCTTTTTTATAATGCCAACTTTGTACAAAAAAGCAGGCTCCGATACCGCTCGCCGCAGCCGAACGACC
GAGCGCAGCGAGTCAGTGAGCGAGGAAGCGGAAGAGCGCCTGATGCGGTATTTTCTCCTTACGCATCTGT
GCGGTATTTCACACCGCATAGTTAGGCGTTTTGCGCTGCTTCGCGATGTACGGGCCAGATATACGCGTTG
ACATTGATTATTGACTAGTTATTAATAGTAATCAATTACGGGGTCATTAGTTCATAGCCCATATATGGAG
TTCCGCGTTACATAACTTACGGTAAATGGCCCGCCTGGCTGACCGCCCAACGACCCCCGCCCATTGACGT
CAATAATGACGTATGTTCCCATAGTAACGCCAATAGGGACTTTCCATTGACGTCAATGGGTGGAGTATTT
ACGGTAAACTGCCCACTTGGCAGTACATCAAGTGTATCATATGCCAAGTACGCCCCCTATTGACGTCAAT
GACGGTAAATGGCCCGCCTGGCATTATGCCCAGTACATGACCTTATGGGACTTTCCTACTTGGCAGTACA
TCTACGTATTAGTCATCGCTATTACCATGGTGATGCGGTTTTGGCAGTACATCAATGGGCGTGGATAGCG
GTTTGACTCACGGGGATTTCCAAGTCTCCACCCCATTGACGTCAATGGGAGTTTGTTTTGGCACCAAAAT
CAACGGGACTTTCCAAAATGTCGTAACAACTCCGCCCCATTGACGCAAATGGGCGGTAGGCGTGTACGGT
GGGAGGTCTATATAAGCAGAGCTCTCTGGCTAACTAGAGAACCCACTGCTTACTGGCTTATCGAAATTAA
TACGACTCACTATAGGGAGACCCAAGCTGCCAACATGCCGCCTAAACGCAAGACACTCAATGCCGCTGCC
GAAGCCAATGCCCACGCTGATGGCCATGCTGATGGCAATGCTGATGGTCATGTCGCTAACACTGCAGCAA
GCAGCAACAACGCCCGTTTTGCGGACTTGACCAACATTGACACACCCGGCCTCGGCCCTACCACGACGAC
GTTACTTGTCGAGCCCGCTCGTTCGAAACGCCAGAGAGTCTCGAGGGCCTGTGATCAGTGTCGAGCTGCA
CGTGAAAAGTGTGATGGAATCCAGCCGGCTTGCTTCCCCTGTGTGTCGCAGGGCCGGTCGTGTACCTACC
AGGCCAGTCCCAAGAAGCGAGGAGTCCAGACGGGCTACATCCGCACTCTCGAACTGGCTCTGGCTTGGAT
GTTCGAGAACGTTGCCCGCAGCGAGGACGCCCTCCACAATCTTTTGGTCCGTGATGCTGGCCAGGGCAGC
GCTCTCCTGGTCGGCAAAGACTCGCCTGCTGCAGAACGCCTGCATGCAAGATGGGCGACGAGTCGAGTCA
ACAAAAGCATCACCCGTCTTCTCTCAGGTCAGGCCGCACAAGATCCATCTGAAGACGGCCAATCCCCGTC
CGAAGACATAAATGTCCAAGATCAGGCCGCACAAGATCCATCTGAAGACGGCCAATCCCCGTCCGAAGAC
ATAAATGTCCAAGATGAGTTCCTGGATATGGCCGACTTCGAGTTTGAGCAGATGTTTACCGATGCCCTTG
GAATTGACGAGTACGGTGGGCTGCAGATGAGGCCTGAATGTGTCATACAGGAGCCCAGTAAAAATAAAGA
CAGGCAAAGACAAAAGAAAGACAAAGGAATATTATTACCTGTTAGTACGACCACAGTCGAAGACCACATG
CCCCCGATCATGCAATGTGATCCACCTCCGCCCGAGGCCGCCAGGATTCACGAAGTCGTCCCGAGGTATC
TTTCGGAGAAGCTGATGGAGCAGAACAGGCAGAAGAACATACCACCATTGTCGGCGAATCAGAAGTCTCT
GATCGCGAGGCTCGTGTGGTACCAGGAGGGATATGAGCAGCCCTCCGACGAGGATCTCAAAAGAGTAACG
CAGACTTGGCAGTCGGATGAAGAGGACGAGGAATCCGATCTACCCTTCCGCCAGATCACGGAGATGACGA
TCTTAACGGTCCAGTTGATCGTCGAGTTCGCCAAGGGTCTACCGGGCTTTTCGAAGATATCACAGTCTGA
TCAAATCACCTTATTAAAAGCCTCGTCCAGCGAGGTGATGATGCTGCGGGTGGCGAGGCGATACGACGCC
GCGTCCGACAGCATTCTGTTCGCCAACAACAAGGCGTACACGCGCGACAACTACCGCAAGGCGGGCATGG
CCGAGGTCATCGAAGACCTCCTACACTTCTGCCGGTGCATGTTCGCGATGGGCATGGACAATGTGCACTT
TGCACTGCTCACGGCCATCGTTATATTCTCAGATCGGCCCGGGCTCGAGCAGCCGTCGCTGGTAGAAGAG
ATCCAGAGATACTACCTGAACACGTTGCGAATTTACATCATCAACCAGAACAGCGCGTCGTCGCGCTGCG
CCGTGATCTACGGCAGGATCCTGAGCGTGCTGACCGAGCTACGCACGCTCGGCACGCAAAACTCCAACAT
GTGCATCTCGCTGAAGCTGAAGAACAGGAAGCTGCCGCCGTTCCTCGAGGAGATCTGGGACGTGGCGGAG
GTGGCCACGACGCATCCCACGGTGCTGCCGCCCACCAACCCGGTGGTGCTATAGCTAGAGGGCCCTATTC
TATAGTGTCACCTAAATGCTAGAGCTCGCTGATCAGCCTCGACTGTGCCTTCTAGTTGCCAGCCATCTGT
TGTTTGCCCCTCCCCCGTGCCTTCCTTGACCCTGGAAGGTGCCACTCCCACTGTCCTTTCCTAATAAAAT
GAGGAAATTGCATCGCATTGTCTGAGTAGGTGTCATTCTATTCTGGGGGGTGGGGTGGGGCAGGACAGCA
AGGGGGAGGATTGGGAAGACAATAGCAGGCATGCTGGGGATGCGGTGGGCTCTATGGCTTCTGAGGCGGA
AAGTTGAGAGGACATTCCAATCATAGGCTGCCCATCCACCCTCTGTGTCCTCCTGTTAATTAGGTCACTT
AACAAAAAGGAAATTGGGTAGGGGTTTTTCACAGACCGCTTTCTAAGGGTAATTTTAAAATATCTGGGAA
GTCCCTTCCACTGCTGTGTTCCAGAAGTGTTGGTAAACAGCCCACAAATGTCAACAGCAGAAACATACAA
GCTGTCAGCTTTGCACAAGGGCCCAACACCCTGCTCATCAAGAAGCACTGTGGTTGCTGTGTTAGTAATG
TGCAAAACAGGAGGCACATTTTCCCCACCTGTGTAGGTTCTCGAAGCCGCGGTGCGGGTGCCAGGGCGTG
CCCTTGGGCTCCCCGGGCGCGTACTCCACCTCACCCATCTATCCAAAACAGCCTTGTGGTCAGTGTTCAT
CTGCTGACTGTCAACTGTAGCATTTTTTGGGGTTACAGTTTGAGCAGGATATTTGGTCCTGTAGTTTGCT
AACACACCCTGCAGCTCCAAAGGTTCCCCACCAACAGCAAAAAAATGAAAATTTGACCCTTGAATGGGTT
TTCCAGCACCATTTTCATGAGTTTTTTGTGTCCCTGAATGCAAGTTTAACATAGCAGTTACCCCAATAAC
CTCAGTTTTAACAGTAACAGCTTCCCACATCAAAATATTTCCACAGGTTAAGTCCTCATTTAAATTAGGC
AAAGGAATTGCTCAACTTTGTATAGAAAAGTTGGGGTAATCGCTTATCCTCGGATAAACAATTATCCTCA
CGGGTAATCGCTTATCCGCTCGGGTAATCGCTTATCCTCGGGTAATCGCTTATCCTCGGGTAATCGCTTA
TCCTCGGATAAACAATTATCCTCACGGGTAATCGCTTATCCGCTCGGGTAATCGCTTATCCTCGGATAAA
CAATTATCCTCACGGGTAATCGCTTATCCGCTCGGGTAATCGCTTATCCTCGGGTAATCGCTTATCCTTG
CAAGGGTCGACTCTAGAGGGTATATAATGGATCCCATCGCGTCTCAGCCTCACTTTGAGCTCCTCCACAC
GAATTCCCTCGACCTCGAAGAAGCTTGATTTAGGTGACACTATAGAATACAAGCTACTTGTTCTTTTTGC
AGGATCCCATCGATTCCGGACTTAAGGCGGCCGCAGTACTCGATTCGAATTCAAGGCCTCTCGAGCCTCT
AGAACTATAGTGAGTCGTATTACGTAGATCCAGACATGATAAGATACATTGATGAGTTTGGACAAACCAC
AACTAGAATGCAGTGAAAAAAATGCTTTATTTGTGAAATTTGTGATGCTATTGCTTTATTTGTAACCATT
ATAAGCTGCAATAAACAAGTTAACAACAACAATTGCATTCATTTTATGTTTCAGGGCCGACCCAGCTTTC
TTGTACAAAGTTGGCATTATAAGAAAGCATTGCTTATCAATTTGTTGCAACGAACAGGTCACTATCAGTC
AAAATAAAATCATTATTTGCCATCCAGCTGATATCCCCTATAGTGAGTCGTATTACATGGTCATAGCTGT
TTCCTGGCAGCTCTGGCCCGTGTCTCAAAATCTCTGATGTTACATTGCACAAGATAAAAATATATCATCA
TGAACAATAAAACTGTCTGCTTACATAAACAGTAATACAAGGGGTGTTATGAGCCATATTCAACGGGAAA
CGTCGAGGCCGCGATTAAATTCCAACATGGATGCTGATTTATATGGGTATAAATGGGCTCGCGATAATGT
CGGGCAATCAGGTGCGACAATCTATCGCTTGTATGGGAAGCCCGATGCGCCAGAGTTGTTTCTGAAACAT
GGCAAAGGTAGCGTTGCCAATGATGTTACAGATGAGATGGTCAGACTAAACTGGCTGACGGAATTTATGC
CTCTTCCGACCATCAAGCATTTTATCCGTACTCCTGATGATGCATGGTTACTCACCACTGCGATCCCCGG
AAAAACAGCATTCCAGGTATTAGAAGAATATCCTGATTCAGGTGAAAATATTGTTGATGCGCTGGCAGTG
TTCCTGCGCCGGTTGCATTCGATTCCTGTTTGTAATTGTCCTTTTAACAGCGATCGCGTATTTCGTCTCG
CTCAGGCGCAATCACGAATGAATAACGGTTTGGTTGATGCGAGTGATTTTGATGACGAGCGTAATGGCTG
GCCTGTTGAACAAGTCTGGAAAGAAATGCATAAACTTTTGCCATTCTCACCGGATTCAGTCGTCACTCAT
GGTGATTTCTCACTTGATAACCTTATTTTTGACGAGGGGAAATTAATAGGTTGTATTGATGTTGGACGAG
TCGGAATCGCAGACCGATACCAGGATCTTGCCATCCTATGGAACTGCCTCGGTGAGTTTTCTCCTTCATT
ACAGAAACGGCTTTTTCAAAAATATGGTATTGATAATCCTGATATGAATAAATTGCAGTTTCATTTGATG
CTCGATGAGTTTTTCTAATCAGAATTGGTTAATTGGTTGTAACACTGGCAGAGCATTACGCTGACTTGAC
GGGACGGCGCAAGCTCATGACCAAAATCCCTTAACGTGAGTTACGCGTCGTTCCACTGAGCGTCAGACCC
CGTAGAAAAGATCAAAGGATCTTCTTGAGATCCTTTTTTTCTGCGCGTAATCTGCTGCTTGCAAACAAAA
AAACCACCGCTACCAGCGGTGGTTTGTTTGCCGGATCAAGAGCTACCAACTCTTTTTCCGAAGGTAACTG
GCTTCAGCAGAGCGCAGATACCAAATACTGTTCTTCTAGTGTAGCCGTAGTTAGGCCACCACTTCAAGAA
CTCTGTAGCACCGCCTACATACCTCGCTCTGCTAATCCTGTTACCAGTGGCTGCTGCCAGTGGCGATAAG
TCGTGTCTTACCGGGTTGGACTCAAGACGATAGTTACCGGATAAGGCGCAGCGGTCGGGCTGAACGGGGG
GTTCGTGCACACAGCCCAGCTTGGAGCGAACGACCTACACCGAACTGAGATACCTACAGCGTGAGCTATG
AGAAAGCGCCACGCTTCCCGAAGGGAGAAAGGCGGACAGGTATCCGGTAAGCGGCAGGGTCGGAACAGGA
GAGCGCACGAGGGAGCTTCCAGGGGGAAACGCCTGGTATCTTTATAGTCCTGTCGGGTTTCGCCACCTCT
GACTTGAGCGTCGATTTTTGTGATGCTCGTCAGGGGGGCGGAGCCTATGGAAAAACGCCAGCAACGCGGC
CTTTTTACGGTTCCTGGCCTTTTGCTGGCCTTTTGCTCACATGTT
Features (pLannotate 1.2.2; 32 found; start..end, strand, type, name):
    121..213     +  CDS            lacI (fragment): lac repressor; lacI; The lac repressor binds to the lac operator to inhibit transcription in E. coli. This inhibition can be relieved by adding lactose or isopropyl-β-D-thiogalactopyranoside (IPTG).
    268..295     -  terminator     rrnB T2 terminator: transcription terminator T2 from the E. coli rrnB gene
    427..470     +  terminator     rrnB T1 terminator: Escherichia coli rrnB; transcription terminator T1 from the E. coli rrnB gene
    517..553     -  CDS            lacZα (fragment): LacZα fragment of β-galactosidase; lacZ fragment
    568..897     +  promoter       SV40 promoter: SV40 enhancer and early promoter
    898..919     -  misc_feature   MCS (fragment): pUC18/19 multiple cloning site
    990..1589    +  CDS            PuroR: puromycin N-acetyltransferase; pac from Streptomyces alboniger; confers resistance to puromycin
   1639..1704    +  CDS            dmpM (fragment): DMPM_STRAD - Protein inferred from homology: Swiss-Prot protein existence level 3. From Streptomyces alboniger.
   1713..1796    +  CDS            large T antigen (fragment): large T antigen from SV40 (simian virus 40)
   1819..1953    +  polyA_signal   SV40 poly(A) signal: SV40 polyadenylation signal
   1972..2071    +  protein_bind   attL1: mutant version of attL; recombination site for the Gateway® LR reaction LR Clonase™
   2077..2134    +  rep_origin     RSF ori (fragment): Plasmids containing the RSF 1030 origin of replication can be propagated in E. coli cells that contain additional plasmids with compatible origins.
   2139..2190    -  misc_feature   bom (fragment): basis of mobility region from pBR322
   2240..2619    +  enhancer       CMV enhancer: human cytomegalovirus immediate early enhancer
   2620..2823    +  promoter       CMV promoter: human cytomegalovirus (CMV) immediate early promoter
   2819..2852    +  LTR            5' LTR (truncated) (fragment): truncated 5' long terminal repeat (LTR) from HIV-1
   2868..2886    +  promoter       T7 promoter: promoter for bacteriophage T7 RNA polymerase
   2905..3522    +  CDS            qa-1f (fragment): QA1F_NEUCR - Protein predicted: Swiss-Prot protein existence level 4. Transcription activation of genes for enzymes and proteins of quinate metabolism by binding to a 16 base-pair sequence (consensus 5'- GGRTAARYRYTTAYCC-3') in front of each Qa genes. From Neurospora crassa (strain ATCC 24698 / 74-OR23-1A / CBS 708.71 / DSM 1257 / FGSC 987).
   3592..3660    +  CDS            VP16 AD (fragment): transcriptional activation domain of herpes simplex virus protein VP16 (Triezenberg et al., 1988; Cousens et al., 1989); UL48
   3667..4620    +  CDS            EcR (fragment): ECR_HELVI - Also known as NR1H1. Experimental evidence at protein level: Swiss-Prot protein existence level 1. Receptor for ecdysone. Binds to ecdysone response elements (ECRES) (By similarity). From Heliothis virescens (Tobacco budworm moth).
   4689..4707    -  promoter       SP6 promoter: promoter for bacteriophage SP6 RNA polymerase
   4733..4957    +  polyA_signal   bGH poly(A) signal: bovine growth hormone polyadenylation signal
   5290..5359    +  protein_bind   attB: attB site for the φC31 integrase (Groth et al., 2000) phage φC31 integrase
   5683..5703    +  protein_bind   attB4: mutant version of attB; core recombination site for the Gateway® BP reaction BP Clonase™
   5964..5981    +  promoter       minP (fragment): minimal TATA-box promoter with low basal activity
   6048..6066    +  promoter       SP6 promoter: promoter for bacteriophage SP6 RNA polymerase
   6165..6182    -  promoter       T7 promoter (fragment): promoter for bacteriophage T7 RNA polymerase
   6187..6321    -  polyA_signal   SV40 poly(A) signal: SV40 polyadenylation signal
   6360..6459    -  protein_bind   attL2: mutant version of attL; recombination site for the Gateway® LR reaction LR Clonase™
   6477..6495    -  promoter       T7 promoter: promoter for bacteriophage T7 RNA polymerase
   6629..7438    +  CDS            KanR: aminoglycoside phosphotransferase; aph(3')-Ia; confers resistance to kanamycin in bacteria or G418 (Geneticin®) in eukaryotes
   7585..8173    +  rep_origin     ori: high-copy-number ColE1/pMB1/pBR322/pUC origin of replication
