[The description below was written by a language model from this plasmid's Addgene catalogue record and pLannotate feature annotations shown in this document.]
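Description:
pSIQ is an 8.2 kb empty mammalian expression and synthetic biology backbone that carries an "all-in-one IQ" transgene switch, with the regulator and the regulated expression cassette on a single plasmid. It is propagated in E. coli at high copy from a ColE1/pUC-type origin under kanamycin selection (aph(3')-Ia). For selecting transfected mammalian cells it carries a puromycin N-acetyltransferase gene driven by the SV40 enhancer/early promoter and terminated by an SV40 polyadenylation signal.

The regulator unit is driven by the CMV enhancer and promoter and ends in a bGH poly(A) signal. The annotation suggests a chimeric transcription factor composed of a fragment of Neurospora crassa QF (qa-1f, the activator of the quinate gene cluster that binds a 16 bp recognition sequence), a short VP16 activation domain segment, and a fragment of the Heliothis virescens ecdysone receptor. This arrangement is consistent with a ligand-responsive activator, although the record does not name the inducers or spell out the switching logic. Downstream lies the apparent response cassette: a minimal TATA-box promoter fragment, then a region flanked by SP6 and T7 promoter sequences, and an SV40 poly(A) signal annotated on the opposite strand. This is presumably where a gene of interest is inserted by the ligation-independent cloning listed in the record. QF binding sites upstream of the minimal promoter are not annotated.

Gateway attL1 and attL2 sites bracket the regulator and response cassettes, which suggests the switch could be transferred to destination vectors by LR recombination. A φC31 attB site is also present and could support integrase-mediated genomic insertion. Several other short hits (lacI, lacZα, RSF ori, bom, HIV-1 LTR) are probably backbone remnants or spurious matches. The plasmid serves as the starting vector for building tunable transgene expression constructs for mammalian cells and tissues.
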