Addgene plasmid #216238: pSIQ
Purpose: (Empty Backbone) All-in One IQ transgene switch, empty vector
Depositing lab: Hyunju Ro. Depositing organization: Chungnam National University. Publication: All-in-one IQ toggle switches with high versatilities for fine-tuning of transgene expression in mammalian cells and tissues. Hong J, Sohn KC, Park HW, Jeon H, Ju E, Lee JG, Lee JS, Rho J, Hur GM, Ro H. Mol Ther Methods Clin Dev. 2024 Feb 2;32(1):101202. doi: 10.1016/j.omtm.2024.101202. eCollection 2024 Mar 14. PubMed 38374964.
Backbone
  Vector backbone: pSIQ
  Backbone size (bp): 8235
  Vector type: Mammalian Expression, Synthetic Biology
  Selectable markers: Puromycin
Growth in bacteria
  Bacterial resistance: Kanamycin, 50 μg/mL
  Growth temperature: 37°C
  Growth strain: DH5alpha
  Copy number: High Copy
Gene/Insert
  Cloning method: Ligation Independent Cloning
Terms and licenses: Academic/Nonprofit Terms; Industry Terms: Not Available to Industry
How to cite: pSIQ was a gift from Hyunju Ro (Addgene plasmid # 216238 ; http://n2t.net/addgene:216238 ; RRID:Addgene_216238)
